Addgene plasmid #25575: Py-2-Cys-Prx
Purpose: Bacterial expression for structure determination; may not be full ORF
Depositing lab: Cheryl Arrowsmith. Depositing organization: University of Toronto.
Backbone
  Vector backbone: p15TV-L
  Backbone manufacturer: SGC
  Backbone size w/o insert (bp): 7746
  Vector type: Bacterial Expression
Growth in bacteria
  Bacterial resistance: Ampicillin, 100 μg/mL
  Growth temperature: 37°C
  Growth strain: DH5alpha
  Copy number: Low Copy
Gene/Insert
  Gene/Insert name: Py-2-Cys-Prx (alt names: PDB: 2H01; 2-Cys peroxiredoxin; PY00414)
  Species: Plasmodium yoelii
  Insert size (bp): 564
  Tag / fusion protein: His (N terminal on insert)
  Cloning method: Restriction Enzyme
  Sequencing primers: 5′ T7; 3′ T7-term
Terms and licenses: Academic/Nonprofit Terms; Industry Terms: Not Available to Industry
Depositor comments: PDB: 2H01 http://www.thesgc.org/structures/2H01/
How to cite: Py-2-Cys-Prx was a gift from Cheryl Arrowsmith (Addgene plasmid # 25575 ; http://n2t.net/addgene:25575 ; RRID:Addgene_25575)
