[The description below was written by a language model from this plasmid's Addgene catalogue record.]
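Description:
Py-2-Cys-Prx is a bacterial expression plasmid built on the p15TV-L backbone from the Structural Genomics Consortium, a vector of about 7.7 kb before insertion. It is maintained in E. coli under ampicillin selection and is recorded as low copy; the record does not name the origin of replication. No feature table accompanies the entry, so the description rests on the catalogue fields alone.

The insert is a 564 bp coding segment for a 2-Cys peroxiredoxin from the rodent malaria parasite Plasmodium yoelii (gene identifier PY00414), introduced by restriction enzyme cloning. Peroxiredoxins of this class are thiol-dependent antioxidant enzymes that reduce peroxides using conserved cysteine residues. The protein carries an N-terminal His tag, which allows purification by immobilised metal affinity chromatography. The promoter is not explicitly stated, but the listed sequencing primers are the T7 and T7-terminator primers. This suggests that the insert sits in a T7 promoter/terminator expression cassette of the kind driven by T7 RNA polymerase in suitable E. coli expression strains.

The stated purpose is recombinant protein production for structure determination, and the depositor links the construct to a deposited crystal structure (PDB 2H01). The record cautions that the insert may not be the full open reading frame, as is common for structural genomics constructs, where boundaries are often trimmed to favour soluble, crystallisable protein. Anyone planning functional studies should therefore check the exact construct boundaries first. The plasmid is available under academic and nonprofit terms only.
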