>Addgene plasmid #25575 | Py-2-Cys-Prx | depositor partial sequence | sequence record 11979 | Author sequence
CAAGCCCCATCTTTTAAAGCCGAAGCTGTTTTCGGTGATAATACCTTTGGAGAAGTTAGTTTATCTGACT
TTATTGGAAAGAAATATGTTTTATTATATTTTTACCCATTAGATTTTACTTTTGTTTGCCCATCTGAAAT
TATAGCTTTAGATAAAGCTCTTGACTCATTTAAAGAAAGAAATGTAGAATTGTTGGGATGTAGTGTAGAT
AGTAAATTTACACATTTAGCATGGAAAAAAACACCATTGTCACAAGGAGGTATTGGAAATATTAAACATA
CTTTGATATCCGATATTTCAAAAAGTATAGCAAGAAGTTACGATGTTTTATTTAACGAAAGTGTAGCATT
AAGAGCTTTTGTTCTTATAGATAAACAAGGAGTTGTTCAACATCTTCTTGTTAATAATTTAGCATTAGGA
AGATCAGTTGATGAAATTTTAAGACTAATTGATGCTTTACAACACCATGAAAAATATGGAGATGTATGTC
CAGCTAATTGGCAAAAAGGAAAGGAATCCATGAAACCATCGGAAGAAGGAGTTGCAAAATATTTATCGAA
TTTA
