>Addgene plasmid #25575 | Py-2-Cys-Prx | addgene partial sequence | sequence record 31558 | 25575 with LacI-R
CACCCTGAATTGACTCTCTTCCGGGCGCTATCATGCCATACCGCGAAAGGTTTTGCGCCATTCGATGGTG
TCCGGGATCTCGACGCTCTCCCTTATGCGACTCCTGCATTAGGAAGCAGCCCAGTAGTAGGTTGAGGCCG
TTGAGCACCGCCGCCGCAAGGAATGGTGCATGCAAGGAGATGGCGCCCAACAGTCCCCCGGCCACGGGGC
CTGCCACCATACCCACGCCGAAACAAGCGCTCATGAGCCCGAAGTGGCGAGCCCGATCTTCCCCATCGGT
GATGTCGGCGATATAGGCGCCAGCAACCGCACCTGTGGCGCCGGTGATGCCGGCCACGATGCGTCCGGCG
TAGAGGATCGAGATCTCGATCCCGCGAAATTAATACGACTCACTATAGGGGAATTGTGAGCGGATAACAA
TTCCCCTCTAGAAATAATTTTGTTTAACTTTAAGAAGGAGATATACCATGGGCAGCAGCCATCATCATCA
TCATCACAGCAGCGGCAGAGAAAACTTGTATTTCCAGGGCCAAGCCCCATCTTTTAAAGCCGAAGCTGTT
TTCGGTGATAATACCTTTGGAGAAGTTAGTTTATCTGACTTTATTGGAAAGAAATATGTTTTATTATATT
TTTACCCATTAGATTTTACTTTTGTTTGCCCATCTGAAATTATAGCTTTAGATAAAGCTCTTGACTCATT
TAAAGAAAGAAATGTAGAATTGTTGGGATGTAGTGTAGATAGTAAATTTACACATTTAGCATGGAAAAAA
ACACCATTGTCACAAGGAGGTATTGGAAATATTAAACATACTTTGATATCCGATATTTCAAAAAGTATAG
CA
